Addgene plasmid #212694: pCfB10769
Purpose: gRNA targeting to the intergradtion site E2
Depositing lab: Irina Borodina. Depositing organization: Danmarks Tekniske Universitet. Publication: Combinatorial iterative method for metabolic engineering of Yarrowia lipolytica: application for betanin biosynthesis. Jiang W, Wang S, Avila P, Jorgensen TS, Yang Z, Borodina I. Metab Eng. 2024 Sep 9:S1096-7176(24)00110-1. doi: 10.1016/j.ymben.2024.09.003. PubMed 39260817.
Backbone
  Vector backbone: custom backbone
  Vector type: Yeast Expression
  Selectable markers: Nat
Growth in bacteria
  Bacterial resistance: Ampicillin, 100 μg/mL
  Growth temperature: 37°C
  Growth strain: DH5alpha
  Copy number: High Copy
Gene/Insert
  Gene/Insert name: gRNA targeting to the intergradtion site E2
  gRNA/shRNA sequence: Unknown
  Species: Other
  Cloning method: Gibson Cloning
Terms and licenses: Academic/Nonprofit Terms; Industry Terms: Not Available to Industry
How to cite: pCfB10769 was a gift from Irina Borodina (Addgene plasmid # 212694 ; http://n2t.net/addgene:212694 ; RRID:Addgene_212694)
