[The description below was written by a language model from this plasmid's Addgene catalogue record and pLannotate feature annotations shown in this document.]
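Description:
pCfB10769 is a yeast guide-RNA expression plasmid built on a custom backbone and catalogued as a yeast expression vector. It delivers a CRISPR/Cas9 gRNA directed at a genomic integration site designated E2. The associated work concerns iterative metabolic engineering of Yarrowia lipolytica, which suggests that organism as the intended host, although the record lists the species only as "Other". In E. coli the roughly 6.3 kb plasmid is maintained at high copy through a ColE1/pUC-type origin and selected with ampicillin via the β-lactamase gene and its promoter. Selection in yeast relies on the Nat marker, annotated here as a Streptomyces streptothricin acetyltransferase coding sequence that confers nourseothricin resistance, followed by a CYC1 terminator fragment. The promoter driving this marker is not annotated, and no yeast replication element appears in the feature table.

The payload is a Streptococcus pyogenes Cas9 gRNA scaffold on the reverse strand, with a tRNA annotated immediately upstream of it in the direction of transcription. This arrangement is typical of tRNA-based Pol III expression, in which the tRNA supplies promoter activity and is processed away to release the mature guide. The short gap between the two features presumably holds the E2-targeting spacer, but its sequence is recorded as unknown. No Cas9 gene is annotated, so the nuclease must come from the host strain or another construct. Two minimal FRT sites flank the bacterial origin and AmpR region. Small fragments of lacZα, KanR, a 5S rRNA and the rrnB T1/T2 terminators appear to be backbone remnants. The plasmid was assembled by Gibson cloning and is meant to cut the E2 locus so that expression cassettes can be integrated there.
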