Features (pLannotate 1.2.2; 14 found; start..end, strand, type, name):
     22..585     -  CDS            sta: STA_STRLA - Experimental evidence at protein level: Swiss-Prot protein existence level 1. Involved in resistance to streptothricin, a broad-spectrum antibiotic produced by streptomycetes. Detoxifies streptothricin via acetylation of the beta amino group of the first beta-lysyl moiety of streptothricin. From Streptomyces lavendulae.
   1735..1768    -  protein_bind   FRT (minimal): supports FLP-mediated excision but not integration (Turan and Bode, 2011) FLP recombinase from the Saccharomyces cerevisiae 2μ plasmid
   2238..2257    +  CDS            lacZα (fragment): LacZα fragment of β-galactosidase; lacZ fragment
   2282..2299    -  terminator     rrnB T2 terminator (fragment): transcription terminator T2 from the E. coli rrnB gene
   2524..3112    -  rep_origin     ori: high-copy-number ColE1/pMB1/pBR322/pUC origin of replication
   3234..4094    -  CDS            AmpR: β-lactamase; bla; confers resistance to ampicillin, carbenicillin, and related antibiotics
   4097..4193    -  promoter       AmpR promoter (fragment): bla
   4223..4247    -  CDS            KanR (fragment): aminoglycoside phosphotransferase; aph(3')-Ia; confers resistance to kanamycin
   4276..4391    +  ncRNA          5S rRNA: Accession: RF00001 - 5S ribosomal RNA
   4395..4435    +  terminator     rrnB T1 terminator (fragment): transcription terminator T1 from the E. coli rrnB gene
   4479..4512    +  protein_bind   FRT (minimal): supports FLP-mediated excision but not integration (Turan and Bode, 2011) FLP recombinase from the Saccharomyces cerevisiae 2μ plasmid
   4576..4650    -  misc_RNA       gRNA scaffold: guide RNA scaffold for the Streptococcus pyogenes CRISPR/Cas9 system
   4670..4740    -  ncRNA          tRNA: Accession: RF00005 - tRNA
   6103..18      -  terminator     CYC1 terminator (fragment) (across the origin): S. cerevisiae CYC1; transcription terminator for CYC1
>Addgene plasmid #212694 | pCfB10769 | addgene full sequence | sequence record 424253 | Addgene NGS Result
ACATAACTAATTACATGATCATGGACATGGCATAGACATATACAAGGCTTGTTCACCATCTGATGCAGTA
CCATCGTATAATGCAGTATCCAAACCACACAAGGTAAAACCCATTCTTCTATAGGCATGAATAGCTGGAG
CGTTAACATTAGTAACTTCCAACCACAAATGACCAGCACCTCTTTCTCTAGCAAATTCAGTAGCCAAACC
CATCAAAGCTCTACCAACACCATGACCTCTATGTTCTGGAGCAACTTCAATATCTTCGACGGTCAATCTT
CTATTCCAACCAGAATAAGAAACAACAACAAAACCAGCCAAGTCACCGTCATCACCATAAGCAACAAAAG
TTCTAGAATCTGGATCACCATCTTCACCATCATCAGATTCGTCATCGGATTCATCATCTGGAAAAACCTT
AGTCAATGGTGGATCAACTGGAACTTCTCTCAAAGTGAAACCATCACCAGTAGCAGTAACTCTGAAAACA
GTGTCAGTAGTGAAAGAACCATCCAAAGCTTCAATAGCTTCAGCATCACCTGGAACAGAAGTTCTGTATC
TGTAAGCAGTATCATCCAAAGTAGTACCCATTGCTGTAGATATGTCTTGTGTGTAAGGGGGTTGGGGTGG
TTGTTTGTGTTCTTGACTTTTGTGTTAGCAAGGGAAGACGGGCAAAAAAGTGAGTGTGGTTGGGAGGGAG
AGACGAGCCTTATATATAATGCTTGTTTGTGTTTGTGCAAGTGGACGCCGAAACGGGCAGGAGCCAAACT
AAACAAGGCAGACAATGCGAGCTTAATTGGATTGCCTGATGGGCAGGGGTTAGGGCTCGATCAATGGGGG
TGCGAAGTGACAAAATTGGGAATTAGGTTCGCAAGCAAGGCTGACAAGACTTTGGCCCAAACATTTGTAC
GCGGTGGACAACAGGAGCCACCCATCGTCTGTCACGGGCTAGCCGGTCGTGCGTCCTGTCAGGCTCCACC
TAGGCTCCATGCCACTCCATACAATCCCACTAGTGTACCGCTAGGCCGCTTTTAGCTCCCATCTAAGACC
CCCCCAAAACCTCCACTGTACAGTGCACTGTACTGTGTGGCGATCAAGGGCAAGGGAAAAAAGGCGCAAA
CATGCATGCATGGAATGACGTAGGTAAGGCGTTACTAGACTGAAAAGTGGCACATTTCGGCGTGCCAAAG
GGTCCTAGGTGCGTTTCGCGAGCTGGGCGCCAGGCCAAGCCGCTCCAAAACGCCTCTCCGACTCCCTCCA
GCGGCCTCCATATCCCCATCCCTCTCCACAGCAATGTTGTTAAGCCTTGCAAACGAAAAAATAGAAAGGC
TAATAAGCTTCCAATATTGTGGTGTACGCTGCATAACGCAACAATGAGCGCCAAACAACACACACACACA
GCACACAGCAGCATTAACCACGATGAACAGCATGACATTACAGGTGGGTGTGTAATCAGGGCCCTGATTG
CTGGTGGTGGGAGCCCCCATCATGGGCTCTCGTCCAGCCGCGGAAACCGGAAACGCTCGAATCTGCCGCC
GCTCATACTCACCGAAACGTGTGGGGCTCGAAAAAACGGGCGCCAAACTCCTTATACTACTGTATATTCA
AGCAAGTATATCCGTGGGTGCGGGTGATTTGGATCTAAGGTTCGTACTCAACACTCACGAGCAGCTTGCC
TATGTTACATCCTTTTATCAGACATAGCGGCCGCAAATTTAAATAAAATGAAGTGAAGTTCCTATACTTT
CTAGAGAATAGGAACTTCTATAGTGAGTCGAATAAGGGCGACACAAAATTTATTCTAAATGCATAATAAA
TACTGATAACATCTTATAGTTTGTATTATATTTTGTATTATCGTTGACATGTATAATTTTGATATCAAAA
ACTGATTTTCCCTTTATTATTTTCGAGATTTATTTTCTTAATTCTCTTTAACAAACTAGAAATATTGTAT
ATACAAAAAATCATAAATAATAGATGAATAGTTTAATTATAGGTGTTCATCAATCGAAAAAGCAACGTAT
CTTATTTAAAGTGCGTTGCTTTTTTCTCATTTATAAGGTTAAATAATTCTCATATATCAAGCAAAGTGAC
AGGCGCCCTTAAATATTCTGACAAATGCTCTTTCCCTAAACTCCCCCCATAAAAAAACCCGCCGAAGCGG
GTTTTTACGTTATTTGCGGATTAACGATTACTCGTTATCAGAACCGCCCAGGGGGCCCGAGCTTAAGACT
GGCCGTCGTTTTACAACACAGAAAGAGTTTGTAGAAACGCAAAAAGGCCATCCGTCAGGGGCCTTCTGCT
TAGTTTGATGCCTGGCAGTTCCCTACTCTCGCCTTCCGCTTCCTCGCTCACTGACTCGCTGCGCTCGGTC
GTTCGGCTGCGGCGAGCGGTATCAGCTCACTCAAAGGCGGTAATACGGTTATCCACAGAATCAGGGGATA
ACGCAGGAAAGAACATGTGAGCAAAAGGCCAGCAAAAGGCCAGGAACCGTAAAAAGGCCGCGTTGCTGGC
GTTTTTCCATAGGCTCCGCCCCCCTGACGAGCATCACAAAAATCGACGCTCAAGTCAGAGGTGGCGAAAC
CCGACAGGACTATAAAGATACCAGGCGTTTCCCCCTGGAAGCTCCCTCGTGCGCTCTCCTGTTCCGACCC
TGCCGCTTACCGGATACCTGTCCGCCTTTCTCCCTTCGGGAAGCGTGGCGCTTTCTCATAGCTCACGCTG
TAGGTATCTCAGTTCGGTGTAGGTCGTTCGCTCCAAGCTGGGCTGTGTGCACGAACCCCCCGTTCAGCCC
GACCGCTGCGCCTTATCCGGTAACTATCGTCTTGAGTCCAACCCGGTAAGACACGACTTATCGCCACTGG
CAGCAGCCACTGGTAACAGGATTAGCAGAGCGAGGTATGTAGGCGGTGCTACAGAGTTCTTGAAGTGGTG
GGCTAACTACGGCTACACTAGAAGAACAGTATTTGGTATCTGCGCTCTGCTGAAGCCAGTTACCTTCGGA
AAAAGAGTTGGTAGCTCTTGATCCGGCAAACAAACCACCGCTGGTAGCGGTGGTTTTTTTGTTTGCAAGC
AGCAGATTACGCGCAGAAAAAAAGGATCTCAAGAAGATCCTTTGATCTTTTCTACGGGGTCTGACGCTCA
GTGGAACGACGCGCGCGTAACTCACGTTAAGGGATTTTGGTCATGAGCTTGCGCCGTCCCGTCAAGTCAG
CGTAATGCTCTGCTTACCAATGCTTAATCAGTGAGGCACCTATCTCAGCGATCTGTCTATTTCGTTCATC
CATAGTTGCCTGACTCCCCGTCGTGTAGATAACTACGATACGGGAGGGCTTACCATCTGGCCCCAGCGCT
GCGATGATACCGCGAGAACCACGCTCACCGGCTCCGGATTTATCAGCAATAAACCAGCCAGCCGGAAGGG
CCGAGCGCAGAAGTGGTCCTGCAACTTTATCCGCCTCCATCCAGTCTATTAATTGTTGCCGGGAAGCTAG
AGTAAGTAGTTCGCCAGTTAATAGTTTGCGCAACGTTGTTGCCATCGCTACAGGCATCGTGGTGTCACGC
TCGTCGTTTGGTATGGCTTCATTCAGCTCCGGTTCCCAACGATCAAGGCGAGTTACATGATCCCCCATGT
TGTGCAAAAAAGCGGTTAGCTCCTTCGGTCCTCCGATCGTTGTCAGAAGTAAGTTGGCCGCAGTGTTATC
ACTCATGGTTATGGCAGCACTGCATAATTCTCTTACTGTCATGCCATCCGTAAGATGCTTTTCTGTGACT
GGTGAGTACTCAACCAAGTCATTCTGAGAATAGTGTATGCGGCGACCGAGTTGCTCTTGCCCGGCGTCAA
TACGGGATAATACCGCGCCACATAGCAGAACTTTAAAAGTGCTCATCATTGGAAAACGTTCTTCGGGGCG
AAAACTCTCAAGGATCTTACCGCTGTTGAGATCCAGTTCGATGTAACCCACTCGTGCACCCAACTGATCT
TCAGCATCTTTTACTTTCACCAGCGTTTCTGGGTGAGCAAAAACAGGAAGGCAAAATGCCGCAAAAAAGG
GAATAAGGGCGACACGGAAATGTTGAATACTCATATTCTTCCTTTTTCAATATTATTGAAGCATTTATCA
GGGTTATTGTCTCATGAGCGGATACATATTTGAATGTATTTAGAAAAATAAACAAATAGGGGTCAGTGTT
ACAACCAATTAACCAATTCTGAACATTATCGCGAGCCCATTTATACCTGAATATGGCTCATAACACCCCT
TGTTTGCCTGGCGGCAGTAGCGCGGTGGTCCCACCTGACCCCATGCCGAACTCAGAAGTGAAACGCCGTA
GCGCCGATGGTAGTGTGGGGACTCCCCATGCGAGAGTAGGGAACTGCCAGGCATCAAATAAAACGAAAGG
CTCAGTCGAAAGACTGGGCCTTTCGCCCGGGCTAATTATGGGGTGTCGCCCTTATTCGACTCTATAGTGA
AGTTCCTATTCTCTAGAAAGTATAGGAACTTCTGAAGTGGGGATTTAAATGCGGCCGCGAATGCACGCGA
TACCGTACCCACACAAAAAAAGCACCACCGACTCGGTGCCACTTTTTCAAGTTGATAACGGACTAGCCTT
ATTTTAACTTGCTATTTCTAGCTCTAAAACCACTCGCCAGCACTTATTGGTGCGCCGACCCGGAATCGAA
CCGGGGGCCCATCGATGGCAACGATGGATTTTACCACTAAACCATCGGCGCGTTTCTTGGCTTTTGTTAG
GAACCAACCTCGAAATTACTCAGCAGTTTCCTTAGGTTAGGGCGGAAATCGAGTCTGGATAAGACGTGGA
ACGATTGATACGATTACTTGATCTGTTAGCAATGATTCACTATCGCACGCATTCCGTTGCATCAAATTTA
GGGATGCCATCAACTTTCAGTTCATAATTAATATCTTACCAAATTAGGTAATCTGCAAAAGTTCAGACTG
TGAAATGTAACATTTTATATATCAAGCTCTATTTAATGCCTCACAGTAGTTAACATAAAGAGATACAGAA
TTGTCGTGTCAGTGTATACTATCCATGTGTATACTCTGGATATCCATTTGTATTCCATTATCTACGAATT
GGCGGGGTTCTGCTCGAGCTGGGTGGCGAGGTTGTTAAGTCGGTCCATTTTTGTGTGTCTTGGTTGGATG
AGGTCCAAAGTGGGGGGAGTCTACCAGGCTTTATATACACCTGGTAGTTGCAACTTTCGGTATGATCCCC
ACGAAAGATAAAGTTCAGCATGTGGAGAGCCGAGGTAGTATGCGTGTGACAGAGACCCAAACTGGGGGTC
ACCGCGTGCACACTGGCGACGCCGCTCTGGAAGGTCACATGACCGCAGATACTCCGTTCTCCCCTCACGT
CGATTCGGCTCGGGGACACGGTCAGCGCCATTGCCACGTGTCCACGGTTCTCTCCACTCTGTAGAAAGTC
ACTTCCACCAAGTTCCATGAAGCTTATTAGGTTTTTGGAGAAATCCGGGGCGGCATTTCTGGGGTAACTT
GGGCAAGCCAGTAGTGGATCAATTGGGACCCGAATTGGGTGGAAAAAGGTGATAACGAGCCCTTTGGGAT
CCCCACAATTGATCTAAGACCTCTGCTTGCCCCGATCTTGGCCCCCTCAGCCCCAACACTGTTGCTCTTC
AAACTCCCCCATACCTCGGTTCAGATGCAGCCTTCAAAACTTTAACGTACCTCCGAGCCTGTGAAAACGT
GGTCATGAAAAAACGAGAGATGTAAGTCCCGTCACATACCGCTGCGAGACCACCAGCTGTACATACACTT
GGCGTTCCAGCATGCACGGTCGCTCAACAGGCGCTCCCCCATTGGCGGAAAGACAAGCCCCCACTAGATT
CCTGTTCAAGGGCAAAGTCTAGAAGCCCGCCCCCCCCAGCGCCCGTTTCCTTGTTAGTGCGGCCTGCACA
TGTCACCTGTCTGGCAGGTATCGTCGCTACTTTGCCAGTCGTATCGTCGTCAACGGATTGCGCTGCCCAT
TCACGTGTAAACTCTCGACGGATATCCCGGAGTTTCCCGCCGATCCTCCCGCGAGCCACTGCCACGTCGC
CTCCAAGCCTGCTCGAGCGTCCCAAAACCTTCTAAAGCAAGGTTTTCAGTATAATGTTACATGCGTACAC
GCGTCTGTACAGAAAAAAAAGAAAAATTTGAAATATAAATAACGTTCTTAATACTAACATAACTATAAAA
AAATAAATAGGGACCTAGACTTCAGGTTGTCTAACTCCTTCCTTTTCGGTTAGAGCGGATGTGGGGGGAG
GGCGTGAATGTAAGCGTG
